>Addgene plasmid #51769 | RP1B-PP1beta | depositor partial sequence | sequence record 79407 | multiple primers
AGCCTCATCACCCGGCTGCTGGAAGTACGAGGATGTCGTCCTGGGAAGATTGTTCAGATGACAGAAGCAG
AAGTTCGGGGCCTGTGCATAAAATCACGAGAAATATTTCTTAGCCAGCCTATTCTCCTGGAACTAGAGGC
ACCGCTGAAAATCTGTGGTGATATTCATGGTCAGTATACAGATTTGCTTAGACTGTTTGAATATGGAGGA
TTCCCACCAGAAGCGAATTATCTTTTCCTTGGAGATTATGTGGACAGAGGCAAACAATCTCTGGAAACAA
TTTGCCTACTTCTGGCATATAAAATCAAGTACCCGGAGAACTTCTTTCTCTTAAGAGGAAATCATGAGTG
CGCTAGCATCAACCGGATCTATGGATTCTATGATGAATGTAAGCGGAGGTTTAATATTAAGCTCTGGAAG
ACCTTCACAGACTGCTTTAATTGTCTGCCTATTGCAGCCATTGTGGATGAGAAGATCTTCTGCTGTCATG
GAGGACTGTCTCCAGATCTCCAGTCAATGGAGCAGATCCGGAGAATTATGAGACCTACAGATGTTCCTGA
CACAGGCTTACTATGTGACCTGCTGTGGTCTGACCCAGACAAAGATGTGCAAGGTTGGGGTGAAAATGAT
CGTGGGGTCTCTTTTACTTTCGGTGCTGATGTGGTCAGTAAATTTCTGAATCGTCACGATTTGGATTTAA
TCTGTCGAGCTCACCAGGTGGTTGAAGATGGATACGAATTCTTTGCTAAACGGCAGTTGGTCACCCTATT
CTCAGCTCCAAATTATTGTGGAGAGTTTGACAATGCAGGTGGCATGATGAGTGTGGACGAAACTCTGATG
TGTTCCTTTCAGATATTGAAGCCATCTGAAAAGAAAGCCAAGTACCAGTATGGTGGACTGAATTCTGGGC
GTCCAGTCACTCCACCTCGCACAGCTAATCCTCCGAAGAAGAGGTGA
