>Addgene plasmid #51769 | RP1B-PP1beta | addgene partial sequence | sequence record 81140 | T7 5'-TAATACGACTCACTATAGGG-3'
AATAATTTTGTTTAACTTTAAGAAGGAGATATACCATGGGCTCTGATAAAATTCATCATCATCATCATCA
CGAAAATCTTTATTTTCAAGGTCATATGCTGAACGTGGACAGCCTCATCACCCGGCTGCTGGAAGTACGA
GGATGTCGTCCTGGGAAGATTGTTCAGATGACAGAAGCAGAAGTTCGGGGCCTGTGCATAAAATCACGAG
AAATATTTCTTAGCCAGCCTATTCTCCTGGAACTAGAGGCACCGCTGAAAATCTGTGGTGATATTCATGG
TCAGTATACAGATTTGCTTAGACTGTTTGAATATGGAGGATTCCCACCAGAAGCGAATTATCTTTTCCTT
GGAGATTATGTGGACAGAGGCAAACAATCTCTGGAAACAATTTGCCTACTTCTGGCATATAAAATCAAGT
ACCCGGAGAACTTCTTTCTCTTAAGAGGAAATCATGAGTGCGCTAGCATCAACCGGATCTATGGATTCTA
TGATGAATGTAAGCGGAGGTTTAATATTAAGCTCTGGAAGACCTTCACAGACTGCTTTAATTGTCTGCCT
ATTGCAGCCATTGTGGATGAGAAGATCTTCTGCTGTCATGGAGGACTGTCTCCAGATCTCCAGTCAATGG
AGCAGATCCGGAGAATTATGAGACCTACAGATGTTCCTGACACAGGCTTACTATGTGACCTGCTGTGGTC
TGACCCAGACAAAGATGTGCAAGGTTGGGGTGAAAATGATCGTGGGGTCTCTTTTACTTTCGGTGCTGAT
GTGGTCAGTAAATTTCTGAATCGTCACGATTTGGATTTAATCTGTCGAGCTCACCAGGTGGTTGAAGATG
GATACGAATTCTTTGCTAAACGGCAGTTGGTCACCCTATTCTCAGCTCCAAATTATTGTGGAGAGTTTGA
CAATGCAGGTGGCATGATGAGTGTGGACGAAACTCTGATGTGTTC
