>Addgene plasmid #51769 | RP1B-PP1beta | addgene partial sequence | sequence record 81643 | T7term 5'-GCTAGTTATTGCTCAGCGG-3'
GCAGCCGGATCTCAGTGGTGGTGGTGGTGGTGCTCGAGTGCGGCCGCAAGCTTTCACCTCTTCTTCGGAG
GATTAGCTGTGCGAGGTGGAGTGACTGGACGCCCAGAATTCAGTCCACCATACTGGTACTTGGCTTTCTT
TTCAGATGGCTTCAATATCTGAAAGGAACACATCAGAGTTTCGTCCACACTCATCATGCCACCTGCATTG
TCAAACTCTCCACAATAATTTGGAGCTGAGAATAGGGTGACCAACTGCCGTTTAGCAAAGAATTCGTATC
CATCTTCAACCACCTGGTGAGCTCGACAGATTAAATCCAAATCGTGACGATTCAGAAATTTACTGACCAC
ATCAGCACCGAAAGTAAAAGAGACCCCACGATCATTTTCACCCCAACCTTGCACATCTTTGTCTGGGTCA
GACCACAGCAGGTCACATAGTAAGCCTGTGTCAGGAACATCTGTAGGTCTCATAATTCTCCGGATCTGCT
CCATTGACTGGAGATCTGGAGACAGTCCTCCATGACAGCAGAAGATCTTCTCATCCACAATGGCTGCAAT
AGGCAGACAATTAAAGCAGTCTGTGAAGGTCTTCCAGAGCTTAATATTAAACCTCCGCTTACATTCATCA
TAGAATCCATAGATCCGGTTGATGCTAGCGCACTCATGATTTCCTCTTAAGAGAAAGAAGTTCTCCGGGT
ACTTGATTTTATATGCCAGAAGTAGGCAAATTGTTTCCAGAGATTGTTTGCCTCTGTCCACATAATCTCC
AAGGAAAAGATAATTCGCTTCTGGTGGGAATCCTCCATATTCAAACAGTCTAAGCAAATCTGTATACTGA
CCATGAATATCACCACAGATTTTCAGCGGTG
