[The description below was written by a language model from this plasmid's Addgene catalogue record.]
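Description:
RP1B-PP1beta is a bacterial expression plasmid built on the RP1B backbone and designed to produce a truncated form of the protein phosphatase 1 beta catalytic subunit (PP1 beta) in E. coli. It is selected with kanamycin. The record does not state the origin of replication, lists the copy number and cloning method as unknown, and includes no feature table, so the exact layout of the backbone cannot be described beyond the catalogue fields.

The insert encodes PP1 beta residues 6-327, so a few N-terminal residues are left out. The species of origin is not recorded. Expression is driven by a T7-lac promoter, a T7 RNA polymerase promoter combined with a lac operator. Transcription therefore depends on a host that supplies T7 polymerase, is held in check by the lac repressor, and is typically switched on with an inducer such as IPTG. The listed T7 and T7-terminator sequencing primers fit an insert placed between a T7 promoter and a T7 terminator.

The backbone adds three elements at the N-terminus: a Thio-6 leader, a His tag and a TEV protease recognition site. The His tag allows capture by immobilised metal affinity chromatography, and TEV cleavage can then remove the tag region to leave nearly native protein. This arrangement suits recombinant production and purification of the PP1 beta catalytic domain, for example for biochemical or structural work, although the record itself gives the purpose only as expression of residues 6-327.
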