Addgene plasmid #51769: RP1B-PP1beta
Purpose: Expresses PP1 beta residues 6-327
Depositing lab: Wolfgang Peti. Depositing organization: Brown University.
Backbone
  Vector backbone: RP1B
  Backbone manufacturer: Peti Lab (Addgene Plasmid# 26563)
  Vector type: Bacterial Expression
Growth in bacteria
  Bacterial resistance: Kanamycin, 50 μg/mL
  Growth temperature: 37°C
  Growth strain: DH5alpha
  Growth instructions: Alpha-Select Gold Efficiency cells from Bioline are recommended for expression
  Copy number: Unknown
Gene/Insert
  Gene/Insert name: pp1 beta
  Mutation: Contains PP1 beta residues 6-327
  Promoter: T7-lac
  Tag / fusion protein: Thio-6 (N terminal on backbone); His (N terminal on backbone); TEV protease site (N terminal on backbone)
  Cloning method: Unknown
  Sequencing primers: 5′ T7; 3′ T7-term
Terms and licenses: Academic/Nonprofit Terms; Industry Terms: Not Available to Industry
How to cite: RP1B-PP1beta was a gift from Wolfgang Peti (Addgene plasmid # 51769 ; http://n2t.net/addgene:51769 ; RRID:Addgene_51769)
